>Addgene plasmid #156498 | pD649-HAsp-ICOS-Fc(DAPA)-AviTag-6xHis | addgene full sequence | sequence record 368824 | Addgene NGS Result
GCCCCCGCTTCGACGCTCTCCGGCGTGGTCCAGACCGCCACCGCGGCGCCGTCGTCCGCGACCCACACCT
TGCCGATGTCGAGCCCGACGCGCGTGAGGAAGAGTTCTTGCAGCTCGGTGACCCGCTCGATGTGGCGGTC
CGGATCGACGGTGTGGCGCGTGGCGGGGTAGTCGGCGAACGCGGCGGCGAGGGTGCGTACGGCCCTGGGG
ACGTCGTCGCGGGTGGCGAGGCGCACCGTGGGCTTGTACTCGGTCATGGTTTAGTTCCTCACCTTGTCGT
ATTATACTATGCCGATATACTATGCCGATGATTAATTGTCAACACGTGCTGATCAGATCCGAAAATGGAT
ATACAAGCTCCCGGGAGCTTTTTGCAAAAGCCTAGGCCTCCAAAAAAGCCTCCTCACTACTTCTGGAATA
GCTCAGAGGCAGAGGCGGCCTCGGCCTCTGCATAAATAAAAAAAATTAGTCAGCCATGGGGCGGAGAATG
GGCGGAACTGGGCGGAGTTAGGGGCGGGATGGGCGGAGTTAGGGGCGGGACTATGGTTGCTGACTAATTG
AGATGCATGCTTTGCATACTTCTGCCTGCTGGGGAGCCTGGGGACTTTCCACACCTGGTTGCTGACTAAT
TGAGATGCATGCTTTGCATACTTCTGCCTGCTGGGGAGCCTGGGGACTTTCCACACCCTAACTGACACAC
ATTCCACAGAATTAATTCGCGTTAAATTTTTGTTAAATCAGCTCATTTTTTAACCAATAGGCCGAAATCG
GCAAAATCCCTTATAAATCAAAAGAATAGACCGAGATAGGGTTGAGTGTTGTGATGCAATTTCCTCATTT
TATTAGGAAAGGACAGTGGGAGTGGCACCTTCCAGGGTCAAGGAAGGCACGGGGGAGGGGCAAACAACAG
ATGGCTGGCAACTAGAAGGCACAGTCGAGGCTGATTTTCTCTATCTATTTATTTTACTACTCAAGACTAT
CTTGCAAAGTAGAAGAACCCTGTCTGCAGTATGACGACCGTGTATACCCGATTGGCTTACCGGGTAACGC
GTTGTGCCAGTGACTACAGGCCGGCCTTAGTGGTGATGGTGGTGGTGTTCATGCCACTCAATCTTCTGAG
CCTCGAAAATATCATTAAGACCGCTGCCGCCGGGGCTCAGGCTCAGGGACTTCTGGGTGTAGTGGTTGTG
CAGGGCCTCGTGCATCACGCTGCAGCTGAACACGTTGCCCTGCTGCCACCTGGACTTGTCCACGGTCAGC
TTGCTGTACAGGAAGAAGCTGCCGTCGCTGTCCAGCACTGGGGGGGTGGTCTTGTAGTTGTTCTCGGGCT
GGCCGTTGCTCTCCCACTCCACGGCGATATCGCTGGGGTAGAAGCCCTTCACCAGACAGGTCAGGGACAC
CTGGTTCTTGGTCATCTCCTCCCGGCTGGGGGGCAGGGTGTACACCTGGGGCTCCCGTGGCTGGCCCTTG
GCCTTGCTGATTGTCTTTTCGATTGGGGCAGCCAGGGCCTTGTTGGAGACTTTGCACTTGTATTCTTTGC
CGTTCAGCCAGTCCTGGTGCAGCACGGTCAGCACGGACACCACCCTGTAGGTGCTGTTGTACTGCTCCTC
TCTGGGCTTGGTCTTGGCGTTGTGCACCTCCACGCCGTCCACGTACCAGTTGAACTTCACCTCTGGGTCC
TCGTGGGACACGGCCACCACCACGCAGGTCACCTCGGGGGTCCTGCTGATCATCAGGGTGTCCTTGGGCT
TGGGGGGGAACAGGAACACGGAAGGCCCTCCCAGCAGTTCTGGAGCTGGGCAGGGGGGGCAGGTGTGGGT
CTTGTCGCCGCCCGGCGCGCCTTTCAGCTGGCAGCACAGCTGGCTCTCGTAGATGTGCAGGTAGCCGCCT
GTCAGGGTCACTTTGAATGGAGGCGGGTCGAAGATGCTCAGGTTGCAGAAATAGTAATTGGCGTGGCTGT
GGTCCAGGTTGTACAGGAAGAAGGACACGCTGTTGTTGCTCAGCTGGCTGTGGCAGAACTTCAGGCTCTT
GATGGACACGGTGTTGCCGCTGCCTTTTGTCTTGGTCAGGTCGCACAGAATCTGGCCGCCTTTCAGCAGC
TGCATCTTGAACTGCTGCACGATATCAGGGTACTTGCACAGGATCTGCACGCCGCCGTTGTGGAAGATGA
ACATCTCGTAGTTGGCGCTGCCATTGATTTCGGCGGCCGCAGCGAACACCAGGCAGAAGATGTAGCTCAG
GGCAATGATGGTCTTCATGGTGGCGCTAGCAGGCGCGTTTTCGATAGAACCGAGGTGCAGTTGGACCTGG
GAGTGGACACCTGTGGAGAGAAAGGCAAAGTGGATGTTATTCTATAGTGTCACCTAAATCGTATGTGTAT
GATACATAAGGTTATGTATTAATTGTAGCCGCGTTCTAACGAAGCCAAGGGGGTGGGCCTATAGACTCTA
TAGGCGGTACTTACGTCACTCTTGGCACGGGGAATCCGCGTTCCAATGCACCGTTCCCGGCCGCGGAGGC
TGGATCGGTCCCGGTGTCTTCTATGGAGGTCAAAACAGCGTGGATGGCGTCTCCAGGCGATCTGACGGTT
CACTAAACGAGCTCTGCTTATATAGACCTCCCACCGTACACGCCTACCGCCCATTTGCGTCAATGGGGCG
GAGTTGTTACGACATTTTGGAAAGTCCCGTTGATTTTGGTGCCAAAACAAACTCCCATTGACGTCAATGG
GGTGGAGACTTGGAAATCCCCGTGAGTCAAACCGCTATCCACGCCCATTGATGTACTGCCAAAACCGCAT
CACCATGGTAATAGCGATGACTAATACGTAGATGTACTGCCAAGTAGGAAAGTCCCATAAGGTCATGTAC
TGGGCATAATGCCAGGCGGGCCATTTACCGTCATTGACGTCAATAGGGGGCGTACTTGGCATATGATACA
CTTGATGTACTGCCAAGTGGGCAGTTTACCGTAAATACTCCACCCATTGACGTCAATGGAAAGTCCCTAT
TGGCGTTACTATGGGAACATACGTCATTATTGACGTCAATGGGCGGGGGTCGTTGGGCGGTCAGCCAGGC
GGGCCATTTACCGTAAGTTATGTAACGCGGAACTCCATATATGGGCTATGAACTAATGACCCCGTAATTG
ATTACTATTAATAACTAGTCAATAATCAATGCCAACATGGCGGTCATATTGGACATGAGCCAATATAAAT
GTACATATTATGATATAGATACAACGTATGCAATGGCCAATAGCCAATATTGATTTATGCTATATAACCA
ATGAATAATATGGCTAATGGCCAATATTGAGTCAACGCCACTGTGCATGAAGCTCGTAATTGTTATCCGC
TCACAATTAAGGGCGACACAAAATTTATTCTAAATGATAATAAATACTGATAACATCTTATAGTTTGTAT
TATATTTTGTATTATCGTTGACATGTATAATTTTGATATCAAAAACTGATTTTCCCTTTATTATTTTCGA
GATTTATTTTCTTAATTCTCTTTAACAAACTAGAAATATTGTATATACAAAAAATCATAAATAATAGATG
AATAGTTTAATTATAGGTGTTCATCAATCGAAAAAGCAACGTATCTTATTTAAAGTGCGTTGCTTTTTTC
TCATTTATAAGGTTAAATAATTCTCATATATCAAGCAAAGTGACAGGCGCCCTTAAATATTCTGACAAAT
GCTCTTTCCCTAAACTCCCCCCATAAAAAAACCCGCCGAAGCGGGTTTTTACGTTATTTGCGGATTAACG
ATTACTCGTTATCAGAACCGCCCAGGGGGCCCGAGCTTAAGACTGGCCGTCGTTTTACAACACAGAAAGA
GTTTGTAGAAACGCAAAAAGGCCATCCGTCAGGGGCCTTCTGCTTAGTTTGATGCCTGGCAGTTCCCTAC
TCTCGCCTTCCGCTTCCTCGCTCACTGACTCGCTGCGCTCGGTCGTTCGGCTGCGGCGAGCGGTATCAGC
TCACTCAAAGGCGGTAATACGGTTATCCACAGAATCAGGGGATAACGCAGGAAAGAACATGTGAGCAAAA
GGCCAGCAAAAGGCCAGGAACCGTAAAAAGGCCGCGTTGCTGGCGTTTTTCCATAGGCTCCGCCCCCCTG
ACGAGCATCACAAAAATCGACGCTCAAGTCAGAGGTGGCGAAACCCGACAGGACTATAAAGATACCAGGC
GTTTCCCCCTGGAAGCTCCCTCGTGCGCTCTCCTGTTCCGACCCTGCCGCTTACCGGATACCTGTCCGCC
TTTCTCCCTTCGGGAAGCGTGGCGCTTTCTCATAGCTCACGCTGTAGGTATCTCAGTTCGGTGTAGGTCG
TTCGCTCCAAGCTGGGCTGTGTGCACGAACCCCCCGTTCAGCCCGACCGCTGCGCCTTATCCGGTAACTA
TCGTCTTGAGTCCAACCCGGTAAGACACGACTTATCGCCACTGGCAGCAGCCACTGGTAACAGGATTAGC
AGAGCGAGGTATGTAGGCGGTGCTACAGAGTTCTTGAAGTGGTGGGCTAACTACGGCTACACTAGAAGAA
CAGTATTTGGTATCTGCGCTCTGCTGAAGCCAGTTACCTTCGGAAAAAGAGTTGGTAGCTCTTGATCCGG
CAAACAAACCACCGCTGGTAGCGGTGGTTTTTTTGTTTGCAAGCAGCAGATTACGCGCAGAAAAAAAGGA
TCTCAAGAAGATCCTTTGATCTTTTCTACGGGGTCTGACGCTCAGTGGAACGACGCGCGCGTAACTCACG
TTAAGGGATTTTGGTCATGAGCAAGGGGTGTTATGAGCCATATTCAGGTATAAATGGGCTCGCGATAATG
TTCAGAATTGGTTAATTGGTTGTAACACTGACCCCTATTTGTTTATTTTTCTAAATACATTCAAATATGT
ATCCGCTCATGAGACAATAACCCTGATAAATGCTTCAATAATATTGAAAAAGGAAGAATATGAGTATTCA
ACATTTCCGTGTCGCCCTTATTCCCTTTTTTGCGGCATTTTGCCTTCCTGTTTTTGCTCACCCAGAAACG
CTGGTGAAAGTAAAAGATGCTGAAGATCAGTTGGGTGCACGAGTGGGTTACATCGAACTGGATCTCAACA
GCGGTAAGATCCTTGAGAGTTTTCGCCCCGAAGAACGTTTTCCAATGATGAGCACTTTTAAAGTTCTGCT
ATGTGGCGCGGTATTATCCCGTATTGACGCCGGGCAAGAGCAACTCGGTCGCCGCATACACTATTCTCAG
AATGACTTGGTTGAGTACTCACCAGTCACAGAAAAGCATCTTACGGATGGCATGACAGTAAGAGAATTAT
GCAGTGCTGCCATAACCATGAGTGATAACACTGCGGCCAACTTACTTCTGACAACGATCGGAGGACCGAA
GGAGCTAACCGCTTTTTTGCACAACATGGGGGATCATGTAACTCGCCTTGATCGTTGGGAACCGGAGCTG
AATGAAGCCATACCAAACGACGAGCGTGACACCACGATGCCTGTAGCGATGGCAACAACGTTGCGCAAAC
TATTAACTGGCGAACTACTTACTCTAGCTTCCCGGCAACAATTAATAGACTGGATGGAGGCGGATAAAGT
TGCAGGACCACTTCTGCGCTCGGCCCTTCCGGCTGGCTGGTTTATTGCTGATAAATCCGGAGCCGGTGAG
CGTGGTTCTCGCGGTATCATCGCAGCGCTGGGGCCAGATGGTAAGCCCTCCCGTATCGTAGTTATCTACA
CGACGGGGAGTCAGGCAACTATGGATGAACGAAATAGACAGATCGCTGAGATAGGTGCCTCACTGATTAA
GCATTGGTAATGACCATGATTACGCCAAGCTCTAGCTAGAGGTCGACGGTATACAGACATGATAAGATAC
ATTGATGAGTTTGGACAAACCACAACTAGAATGCAGTGAAAAAAATGCTTTATTTGTGAAATTTGTGATG
CTATTGCTTTATTTGTAACCATTATAAGCTGCAATAAACAAGTTGGGGTGGGCGAAGAACTCCAGCATGA
GATCCCCGCGCTGGAGGATCATCCAGCCGGCGTCCCGGAAAACGATTCCGAAGCCCAACCTTTCATAGAA
GGCGGCGGTGGAATCGAAATCTCGTAGCACGTGTCAGGCACCGGGCTTGCGGGTCATGCACCAGGTGCGC
GGTCCTTCGGGCACCTCGACGTCGGCGGTGACGGTGAAGCCGAGCCGCTCGTAGAAGGGGAGGTTGCGGG
GCGCGGATGTCTCCAGGAAGGCGGGCACCCCGGCGCGCTCGGCCGCCTCCACTCCGGGGAGCACGACGGC
GCTGCCCAGACCCTTGCCCTGGTGGTCGGGCGAGACGCCGACGGTGGCCAGGAACCACGCGGGCTCCTTG
GGCCGGTGCGGCGCCAGGAGGCCTTCCATCTGTTGCTGCGCGGCCAGCCGGGAACCGCTCAACTCGGCCA
TGCGCGGGCCGATCTCGGCGAACACC
Features (pLannotate 1.2.2; 21 found; start..end, strand, type, name):
    276..323     -  promoter       EM7 promoter: synthetic bacterial promoter&nbsp
    371..700     -  promoter       SV40 promoter: SV40 enhancer and early promoter
    714..822     -  rep_origin     f1 ori (fragment): f1 bacteriophage origin of replication; arrow indicates direction of (+) strand synthesis
    823..934     -  polyA_signal   bGH poly(A) signal: bovine growth hormone polyadenylation signal
   1149..1826    -  CDS            IGHG1 (fragment): IGHG1_HUMAN - Experimental evidence at protein level: Swiss-Prot protein existence level 1. Constant region of immunoglobulin heavy chains. Immunoglobulins, also known as antibodies, are membrane-bound or secreted glycoproteins produced by B lymphocytes. In the recognition phase of humoral immunity, the membrane-bound immunoglobulins serve as receptors which, upon binding of a specific antigen, trigger the clonal expansion and differentiation of B lymphocytes into immunoglobulins- secreting plasma cells. Secreted immunoglobulins mediate the effector phase of humoral immunity, which results in
   1842..2258    -  CDS            ICOS (fragment): ICOS_HUMAN - Also known as AILIM. Experimental evidence at protein level: Swiss-Prot protein existence level 1. Enhances all basic T-cell responses to a foreign antigen, namely proliferation, secretion of lymphokines, up-regulation of molecules that mediate cell-cell interaction, and effective help for antibody secretion by B-cells. Essential both for efficient interaction between T and B-cells and for normal antibody responses to T-cell dependent antigens. Does not up-regulate the production of interleukin- 2, but superinduces the synthesis of interleukin-10. Prevents the apoptosis of pre-act
   2310..2347    -  CDS            IgH signal sequence (fragment): signal sequence from the mouse immunoglobulin heavy chain variable region
   2351..2369    -  promoter       SP6 promoter: promoter for bacteriophage SP6 RNA polymerase
   2421..2464    -  intron         CMV intron (fragment): modified intron A from human cytomegalovirus
   2600..2803    -  promoter       CMV promoter: human cytomegalovirus (CMV) immediate early promoter
   2804..3107    -  enhancer       CMV enhancer: human cytomegalovirus immediate early enhancer
   3350..3366    -  protein_bind   lac operator: The lac repressor binds to the lac operator to inhibit transcription in E. coli. This inhibition can be relieved by adding lactose or isopropyl-β-D-thiogalactopyranoside (IPTG). lac repressor encoded by lacI
   3822..3841    +  CDS            lacZα (fragment): LacZα fragment of β-galactosidase; lacZ fragment
   3866..3883    -  terminator     rrnB T2 terminator (fragment): transcription terminator T2 from the E. coli rrnB gene
   4108..4696    -  rep_origin     ori: high-copy-number ColE1/pMB1/pBR322/pUC origin of replication
   4807..4831    +  CDS            KanR (fragment): aminoglycoside phosphotransferase; aph(3')-Ia; confers resistance to kanamycin
   4861..4957    +  promoter       AmpR promoter (fragment): bla
   4960..5820    +  CDS            AmpR: β-lactamase; bla; confers resistance to ampicillin, carbenicillin, and related antibiotics
   5873..5994    -  polyA_signal   SV40 poly(A) signal: SV40 polyadenylation signal
   5989..6114    -  CDS            ble (fragment): BLE_KLEPN - Experimental evidence at protein level: Swiss-Prot protein existence level 1. Binding protein with a strong affinity to the bleomycin family of antibiotics. Binds to CL990; an antimitotic-antibiotic compound. From Klebsiella pneumoniae.
   6124..257     -  CDS            PuroR (fragment) (across the origin): puromycin N-acetyltransferase; pac from Streptomyces; confers resistance to puromycin
