[The description below was written by a language model from this plasmid's Addgene catalogue record and pLannotate feature annotations shown in this document.]
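Description:
pD649-HAsp-ICOS-Fc(DAPA)-AviTag-6xHis is a mammalian expression plasmid built on the pD649 backbone for producing the extracellular domain of human ICOS (CD278, a T-cell co-stimulatory receptor) as a secreted Fc fusion protein. It is maintained in E. coli as a high-copy plasmid through a ColE1/pUC-type origin and selected with ampicillin via a complete β-lactamase gene. The sequenced record is about 6.5 kb, matching the stated backbone plus a 360 bp insert.

The expression unit is driven by the CMV immediate-early enhancer and promoter, followed by a fragment of CMV intron A and an SP6 promoter that also serves as a sequencing primer site. The open reading frame begins with a secretion leader: the name indicates an "HAsp" signal peptide, while the automated annotation matches part of this region to a mouse IgH signal sequence. It continues through the ICOS ectodomain, cloned between preserved NotI and AscI sites, and then into a human IgG1 Fc region. The Fc carries the D265A and P329A (DAPA) substitutions, which are generally used to reduce Fc effector functions. According to the record, an AviTag for site-specific enzymatic biotinylation and a 6xHis tag for metal-affinity purification follow the Fc, although the feature table does not annotate them. A bGH polyadenylation signal ends the transcript.

A second cassette places SV40 and EM7 promoters upstream of a sequence annotated as puromycin N-acetyltransferase and ble fragments, ending in an SV40 poly(A) signal, which suggests a mammalian selection marker that the record does not describe. The depositor notes that some plasmids in this collection may carry an IS4-like transposase upstream of the CMV promoter. The construct belongs to a collection of cell-surface protein ectodomains used to screen for interactions among human IgSF proteins.
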