Addgene plasmid #156498: pD649-HAsp-ICOS-Fc(DAPA)-AviTag-6xHis
Purpose: Mammalian expression of cell-surface protein extracellular domain fused to Fc(DAPA)-Avi-6xHis. Protein is secreted from cells.
Depositing lab: Chris Garcia. Depositing organization: Stanford University. Publication: A Human IgSF Cell-Surface Interactome Reveals a Complex Network of Protein-Protein Interactions. Wojtowicz WM, Vielmetter J, Fernandes RA, Siepe DH, Eastman CL, Chisholm GB, Cox S, Klock H, Anderson PW, Rue SM, Miller JJ, Glaser SM, Bragstad ML, Vance J, Lam AW, Lesley SA, Zinn K, Garcia KC. Cell. 2020 Aug 20;182(4):1027-1043.e17. doi: 10.1016/j.cell.2020.07.025. PubMed 32822567.
Backbone
  Vector backbone: pD649
  Backbone size w/o insert (bp): 6106
  Vector type: Mammalian Expression
Growth in bacteria
  Bacterial resistance: Ampicillin, 100 μg/mL
  Growth temperature: 37°C
  Growth strain: DH5alpha
  Copy number: High Copy
Gene/Insert
  Gene/Insert name: ICOS
  Species: H. sapiens (human)
  Insert size (bp): 360
  Mutation: Fc region of human IgG contains D265A and P329A mutations (DAPA)
  Entrez Gene: ICOS (a.k.a. AILIM, CD278, CVID1)
  Promoter: CMV/SP6
  Tag / fusion protein: Fc(DAPA)-AviTag-6xHis (C terminal on backbone)
  Cloning method: Restriction Enzyme; 5′ cloning site GCGGCCGC (not destroyed); 3′ cloning site GGCGCGCC (not destroyed)
  Sequencing primers: 5′ ATTTAGGTGACACTATAG; 3′ CACGTACCAGTTGAACTTCACC
Resource information
  A portion of this plasmid was derived from a plasmid made by: synthesis by ThermoFisher
Terms and licenses: Academic/Nonprofit Terms; Industry Terms: Not Available to Industry
Depositor comments: Some plasmids in this collection may have an IS4-like element ISVsa5 family transposase upstream of the CMV promoter.
How to cite: pD649-HAsp-ICOS-Fc(DAPA)-AviTag-6xHis was a gift from Chris Garcia (Addgene plasmid # 156498 ; http://n2t.net/addgene:156498 ; RRID:Addgene_156498)
